>Addgene plasmid #27010 | pGEX6-Smad3 WT | addgene partial sequence | sequence record 33244 | 27010 with pGEX-5
ATCTGGTTCCGCGTGGATCCATGTCGTCCATCCTGCCTTTCACTCCCCCGATCGTGAAGCGCCTGCTGGG
CTGGAAGAAGGGCGAGCAGAACGGGCAGGAGGAGAAATGGTGCGAGAAGGCGGTCAAGAGCCTGGTCAAG
AAACTCAAGAAGACGGGGCAGCTGGACGAGCTGGAGAAGGCCATCACCACGCAGAACGTCAACACCAAGT
GCATCACCATCCCCAGGTCCCTGGATGGCCGGTTGCAGGTGTCCCATCGGAAGGGGCTCCCTCATGTCAT
CTACTGCCGCCTGTGGCGATGGCCAGACCTGCACAGCCACCACGAGCTGCGGGCCATGGAGCTGTGTGAG
TTCGCCTTCAATATGAAGAAGGACGAGGTCTGCGTGAATCCCTACCACTACCAGAGAGTAGAGACACCAG
TTCTACCTCCTGTGTTGGTGCCACGCCACACAGAGATCCCGGCCGAGTTCCCCCCACTGGACGACTACAG
CCATTCCATCCCCGAAAACACTAACTTCCCCGCAGGCATCGAGCCCCAGAGCAATATTCCAGAGACCCCA
CCCCCTGGCTACCTGAGTGAAGATGGAGAAACCAGTGACCACCAGATGAACCACAGCATGGACGCAGGTT
CTCCAAACCTATCCCCGAATCCGATGTCCCCAGCACATAATAACTTGGACCTGCAGCCAGTTACCTACTG
CGAGCCGGCCTTCTGGTGCTCCATCTCCTACTACGAGCTGAACCAGCGCGTCGGGGAGACATTCCACGCC
TCGCAGCCATCCATGACTGTGGATGGCTTCACCGACCCCTCCAATTCGGAGCGCTTCTGCCTAGGGCTGC
TCTCCAATGTCA
