[The description below was written by a language model from this plasmid's Addgene catalogue record.]
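Description:
pGEX6-Smad3 WT is a bacterial expression plasmid built on the pGEX-6P backbone (about 4.9 kb without insert) for producing wild-type human Smad3 as a glutathione S-transferase fusion in E. coli. It is maintained as a high-copy plasmid under ampicillin selection. The record gives only catalogue fields, with no feature table, so the promoter, origin of replication and other backbone elements are not stated. Vectors of the pGEX-6P family generally use an IPTG-inducible tac promoter with a lacI repressor gene, and place a PreScission protease recognition site between GST and the cloning site so the tag can be removed after purification. These features are presumed rather than documented for this plasmid.

The insert is the human SMAD3 coding sequence, roughly 1.3 kb, with GST fused at its N terminus. It was introduced by restriction cloning between the EcoRI and NotI positions of the polylinker, and both sites are recorded as destroyed in the process, so the insert cannot be released with those enzymes. Smad3 is a receptor-regulated transcription factor that transduces TGF-beta signals. The "WT" label suggests that this construct serves as the unmutated reference, possibly alongside mutant versions, although the record lists none.

The associated publication concerns the ubiquitin ligase Nedd4L targeting activated Smad2/3 to limit TGF-beta signalling. The plasmid therefore suits the preparation of recombinant GST-Smad3, purified by glutathione affinity, for in vitro work such as pull-down binding assays, or for use as a substrate in phosphorylation or ubiquitination reactions. The record does not itself specify the experiments performed.
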