Addgene plasmid #27010: pGEX6-Smad3 WT
Depositing lab: Joan Massague. Depositing organization: Memorial Sloan-Kettering Cancer Center. Publication: Ubiquitin ligase Nedd4L targets activated Smad2/3 to limit TGF-beta signaling. Gao S, Alarcon C, Sapkota G, Rahman S, Chen PY, Goerner N, Macias MJ, Erdjument-Bromage H, Tempst P, Massague J. Mol Cell. 2009 Nov 13. 36(3):457-68. 10.1016/j.molcel.2009.09.043 PubMed 19917253.
Backbone
  Vector backbone: pGEX-6P
  Backbone manufacturer: Amersham
  Backbone size w/o insert (bp): 4900
  Vector type: Bacterial Expression
Growth in bacteria
  Bacterial resistance: Ampicillin, 100 μg/mL
  Growth temperature: 37°C
  Growth strain: DH5alpha
  Copy number: High Copy
Gene/Insert
  Gene/Insert name: Smad3
  Species: H. sapiens (human)
  Insert size (bp): 1300
  Entrez Gene: SMAD3 (a.k.a. HSPC193, HsT17436, JV15-2, LDS1C, LDS3, MADH3, hMAD-3, hSMAD3, mad3)
  Tag / fusion protein: GST (N terminal on insert)
  Cloning method: Restriction Enzyme; 5′ cloning site EcoRI (destroyed during cloning); 3′ cloning site NotI (destroyed during cloning)
  Sequencing primers: 5′ pGEX-5; 3′ pGEX-3
Terms and licenses: Academic/Nonprofit Terms; Industry Terms: Not Available to Industry
How to cite: pGEX6-Smad3 WT was a gift from Joan Massague (Addgene plasmid # 27010 ; http://n2t.net/addgene:27010 ; RRID:Addgene_27010)
